>Addgene plasmid #216113 | pC3.1_CAG_oROS-Gr | addgene full sequence | sequence record 430076 | Addgene NGS Result
AGCAATAAACCAGCCAGCCGGAAGGGCCGAGCGCAGAAGTGGTCCTGCAACTTTATCCGCCTCCATCCAG
TCTATTAATTGTTGCCGGGAAGCTAGAGTAAGTAGTTCGCCAGTTAATAGTTTGCGCAACGTTGTTGCCA
TTGCTACAGGCATCGTGGTGTCACGCTCGTCGTTTGGTATGGCTTCATTCAGCTCCGGTTCCCAACGATC
AAGGCGAGTTACATGATCCCCCATGTTGTGCAAAAAAGCGGTTAGCTCCTTCGGTCCTCCGATCGTTGTC
AGAAGTAAGTTGGCCGCAGTGTTATCACTCATGGTTATGGCAGCACTGCATAATTCTCTTACTGTCATGC
CATCCGTAAGATGCTTTTCTGTGACTGGTGAGTACTCAACCAAGTCATTCTGAGAATAGTGTATGCGGCG
ACCGAGTTGCTCTTGCCCGGCGTCAATACGGGATAATACCGCGCCACATAGCAGAACTTTAAAAGTGCTC
ATCATTGGAAAACGTTCTTCGGGGCGAAAACTCTCAAGGATCTTACCGCTGTTGAGATCCAGTTCGATGT
AACCCACTCGTGCACCCAACTGATCTTCAGCATCTTTTACTTTCACCAGCGTTTCTGGGTGAGCAAAAAC
AGGAAGGCAAAATGCCGCAAAAAAGGGAATAAGGGCGACACGGAAATGTTGAATACTCATACTCTTCCTT
TTTCAATATTATTGAAGCATTTATCAGGGTTATTGTCTCATGAGCGGATACATATTTGAATGTATTTAGA
AAAATAAACAAATAGGGGTTCCGCGCACATTTCCCCGAAAAGTGCCACCTGGGTCGACATTGATTATTGA
CTAGAGTCATCCTCATCGTCGACATTGATTATTGACTAGTTATTAATAGTAATCAATTACGGGGTCATTA
GTTCATAGCCCATATATGGAGTTCCGCGTTACATAACTTACGGTAAATGGCCCGCCTGGCTGACCGCCCA
ACGACCCCCGCCCATTGACGTCAATAATGACGTATGTTCCCATAGTAACGCCAATAGGGACTTTCCATTG
ACGTCAATGGGTGGAGTATTTACGGTAAACTGCCCACTTGGCAGTACATCAAGTGTATCATATGCCAAGT
ACGCCCCCTATTGACGTCAATGACGGTAAATGGCCCGCCTGGCATTATGCCCAGTACATGACCTTATGGG
ACTTTCCTACTTGGCAGTACATCTACGTATTAGTCATCGCTATTACCATGGTCGAGGTGAGCCCCACGTT
CTGCTTCACTCTCCCCATCTCCCCCCCCTCCCCACCCCCAATTTTGTATTTATTTATTTTTTAATTATTT
TGTGCAGCGATGGGGGCGGGGGGGGGGGGGGNSGCGCGCCRGGSGGGGSGGGGSGGGGSGRGGGGSGGGG
SGGGGSGAGGCGGAGAGGTGCGGCGGCAGCCAATCAGAGCGGCGCGCTCCGAAAGTTTCCTTTTATGGCG
AGGCGGCGGCGGCGGCGGCCCTATAAAAAGCGAAGCGCGCGGCGGGCGGGAGTCGCTGCGCGCTGCCTTC
GCCCCGTGCCCCGCTCCGCCGCCGCCTCGCGCCGCCCGCCCCGGCTCTGACTGACCGCGTTACTCCCACA
GGTGAGCGGGCGGGACGGCCCTTCTCCTCCGGGCTGTAATTAGCGCTTGGTTTAATGACGGCTTGTTTCT
TTTCTGTGGCTGCGTGAAAGCCTTGAGGGGCTCCGGGAGGGCCCTTTGTGCGGGGGGAGCGGCTCGGGGG
GTGCGTGCGTGTGTGTGTGCGTGGGGAGCGCCGCGTGCGGCTCCGCGCTGCCCGGCGGCTGTGAGCGCTG
CGGGCGCGGCGCGGGGCTTTGTGCGCTCCGCAGTGTGCGCGAGGGGAGCGCGGCCGGGGGCGGTGCCCCG
CGGTGCGGGGGGGGCTGCGAGGGGAACAAAGGCTGCGTGCGGGGTGTGTGCGTGGGGGGGTGAGCAGGGG
GTGTGGGCGCGTCGGTCGGGCTGCAACCCCCCCTGCACCCCCCTCCCCGAGTTGCTGAGCACGGCCCGGC
TTCGGGTGCGGGGCTCCGTACGGGGCGTGGCGCGGGGCTCGCCGTGCCGGGCGGGGGGTGGCGGCAGGTG
GGGGTGCCGGGCGGGGCGGGGCCGCCTCGGGCCGGGGRGGGCTCGGGGGAGGGGCGCGGCGGCCCCCGGA
GCGCCGGCGGCTGTCGAGGCGCGGCGAGCCGCAGCCATTGCCTTTTATGGTAATCGTGCGAGAGGGCGCA
GGGACTTCCTTTGTCCCAAATCTGTGCGGAGCCGAAATCTGGGAGGCGCCGCCGCACCCCCTCTAGCGGG
CGCGGGGCGAAGCGGTGCGGCGCCGGCAGGAAGGAAATGGGCGGGGAGGGCCTTCGTGCGTCGCCGCGCC
GCCGTCCCCTTCTCCCTCTCCAGCCTCGGGGCTGTCCGCGGGGGGACGGCTGCCTTCGGGGGGGACGGGG
CAGGGCGGGGTTCGGCTTCTGGCGTGTGACCGGCGGCTCTAGAGCCTCTGCTAACCATGTTCATGCCTTC
TTCTTTTTCCTACAGCTCCTGGGCAACGTGCTGGTTATTGTGCTGTCTCATCATTTTGGCAAAGAATTCG
GTACCGCCACCATGGAGATGGCGAGCCAGCAGGGCGAGACGATGTCCGGACCGCTGCACATTGGTTTGAT
TCCCACAGTTGGACCGTACCTGCTACCGCATATTATCCCTATGCTGCACCAGACCTTTCCAAAGCTGGAA
ATGTATCTGCATGAAGCACAGACCCACCAGTTACTGGCGCAACTGGACAGCGGCAAACTCGATTGCGTGA
TCCTCGCACTGGTGAAAGAGAGCGAAGCATTCATTGAAGTGCCGTTGTTTGATGAGCCAATGTTGCTGGC
TATCTATGAAGATCACCCGTGGGCGAACCGCGAATGCGTACCGATGGCCGATCTGGCAGGGGAAAAACTG
CTGATGCTGGAAGATGGTCACTGTTTGCGCGATCAGGCAATGGGTTTCTGTTTTGAAGCCTCACTCGAGA
ACGTCTATATCAAGGCCGACAAGCAGAAGAACGGCATCAAGGCGAACTTCAAGATCCGCCACAACATCGA
GGACGGCGGCGTGCAGCTCGCCTACCACTACCAGCAGAACACCCCCATCGGCGACGGCCCCGTGCTGCTG
CCCGACAACCACTACCTGAGCGTGCAGTCCAAACTTTCGAAAGACCCCAACGAGAAGCGCGATCACATGG
TCCTGCTGGAGTTCGTGACCGCCGCCGGGATCACTCTCGGCATGGACGAGCTGTACAAGGGCGGTACCGG
AGGGAGCATGGTGAGCAAGGGCGAGGAGCTGTTCACCGGGGTGGTGCCCATCCTGGTCGAGCTGGACGGC
GACGTAAACGGCCACAAGTTCAGCGTGTCCGGCGAGGGTGAGGGCGATGCCACCTACGGCAAGCTGACCC
TGAAGTTCATCTGCACCACCGGCAAGCTGCCCGTGCCCTGGCCCACCCTCGTGACCACCCTGACCTACGG
CGTGCAGTGCTTCAGCCGCTACCCCGACCACATGAAGCAGCACGACTTCTTCAAGTCCGCCATGCCCGAA
GGCTACATCCAGGAGCGCACCATCTTCTTCAAGGACGACGGCAACTACAAGACCCGCGCCGAGGTGAAGT
TCGAGGGCGACACCCTGGTGAACCGCATCGAGCTGAAGGGCATCGACTTCAAGGAGGACGGCAACATCCT
GGGGCACAAGCTGGAGTACAACCTGCCGGACCAACTGGGGGCGGATTACGATACACACTTCCGCGCGACC
AGCCTGGAAACTCTGCGCAACATGGTGGCGGCAGGTAGCGGGATCACTTTACTGCCAGCGCTGGCTGTGC
CGCCGGAGCGCAAACGCGATGGGGTTGTTTATCTGCCGTGCATTAAGCCGGAACCACGCCGCACTATTGG
TCTGGTTTATCGTCCTGGCTCACCGCTGCGCAGCCGCTATGAGCAGCTGGCAGAGGCCATCCGCGCAAGA
ATGGATGGCCATTTCGATAAAGTTTTAAAACAGGCGGTTGGTCTCCGGCCGATGGTGAGCAAGGGCGAGG
AGGATAACATGGCCATCATCAAGGAGTTCATGCGCTTCAAGGTGCACATGGAGGGCTCCGTGAACGGCCA
CGAGTTCGAGATCGAGGGCGAGGGCGAGGGCCGCCCCTACGAGGGCACCCAGACCGCCAAGCTGAAGGTG
ACCAAGGGTGGCCCCCTGCCCTTCGCCTGGGACATCCTGTCCCCTCAGTTCATGTACGGCTCCAAGGCCT
ACGTGAAGCACCCCGCCGACATCCCCGACTACTTGAAGCTGTCCTTCCCCGAGGGCTTCAAGTGGGAGCG
CGTGATGAACTTCGAGGACGGCGGCGTGGTGACCGTGACCCAGGACTCCTCCCTGCAGGACGGCGAGTTC
ATCTACAAGGTGAAGCTGCGCGGCACCAACTTCCCCTCCGACGGCCCCGTAATGCAGAAGAAGACCATGG
GCTGGGAGGCCTCCTCCGAGCGGATGTACCCCGAGGACGGCGCCCTGAAGGGCGAGATCAAGCAGAGGCT
GAAGCTGAAGGACGGCGGCCACTACGACGCTGAGGTCAAGACCACCTACAAGGCCAAGAAGCCCGTGCAG
CTGCCCGGCGCCTACAACGTCAACATCAAGTTGGACATCACCTCCCACAACGAGGACTACACCATCGTGG
AACAGTACGAACGCGCCGAGGGCCGCCACTCCACCGGCGGCATGGACGAGCTGTACAAGTCCGGAAACTA
ATGTACAAGTAAAGCGGCCCCGGACTCGAGGCCGCAGGTAAGTATCAAGGTTACAAGACAGGTTTAAGGA
GACCAATAGAAACTGGGCTTGTCGAGACAGAGAAGACTCTTGCGTTTCTGATAGGCACCTATTGGTCTTA
CTGACATCCACTTTGCCTTTCTCTCCACAGGTGTCGACAATCAACCTCTGGATTACAAAATTTGTGAAAG
ATTGACTGGTATTCTTAACTATGTTGCTCCTTTTACGCTATGTGGATACGCTGCTTTAATGCCTTTGTAT
CATGCTATTGCTTCCCGTATGGCTTTCATTTTCTCCTCCTTGTATAAATCCTGGTTGCTGTCTCTTTATG
AGGAGTTGTGGCCCGTTGTCAGGCAACGTGGCGTGGTGTGCACTGTGTTTGCTGACGCAACCCCCACTGG
TTGGGGCATTGCCACCACCTGTCAGCTCCTTTCCGGGACTTTCGCTTTCCCCCTCCCTATTGCCACGGCG
GAACTCATCGCCGCCTGCCTTGCCCGCTGCTGGACAGGGGCTCGGCTGTTGGGCACTGACAATTCCGTGG
TGTTGTCGGGGAAGCTGACGTCCTTTCCATGGCTGCTCGCCTGTGTTGCCACCTGGATTCTGCGCGGGAC
GTCCTTCTGCTACGTCCCTTCGGCCCTCAATCCAGCGGACCTTCCTTCCCGCGGCCTGCTGCCGGCTCTG
CGGCCTCTTCCGCGTCTTCGCCTTCGCCCTCAGACGAGTCGGATCTCCCTTTGGGCCGCCTCCCCGCCTG
GAATTCGAGCTCGGTACGATCAGCCTCGACTGTGCCTTCTAGTTGCCAGCCATCTGTTGTTTGCCCCTCC
CCCGTGCCTTCCTTGACCCTGGAAGGTGCCACTCCCACTGTCCTTTCCTAATAAAATGAGGAAATTGCAT
CGCATTGTCTGAGTAGGTGTCATTCTATTCTGGGGGGTGGGGTGGGGCAGGACAGCAAGGGGGAGGATTG
GGAAGACAATAGCCCAGCTTTTGTTCCCTTTAGTGAGGGTTAATTGCGCGCTTGGCGTAATCATGGTCAT
AGCTGTTTCCTGTGTGAAATTGTTATCCGCTAATTCACTCCTCAGGTGCAGGCTGCCTATCAGAAGGTGG
TGGCTGGTGTGGCCAATGCCCTGGCTCACAAATACCACTGAGATCGATCTTTTTCCCTCTGCCAAAAATT
ATGGGGACATCATGAAGCCCCTTGAGCATCTGACTTCTGGCTAATAAAGGAAATTTATTTTCATTGCAAT
AGTGTGTTGGAATTTTTTGTGTCTCTCACTCGGAAGGACATATGGGAGGGCAAATCATTTAAAACATCAG
AATGAGTATTTGGTTTAGAGTTTGGCAACATATGCCCATATGCTGGCTGCCATGAACAAAGGTTGGCTAT
AAAGAGGTCATCAGTATATGAAACAGCCCCCTGCTGTCCATTCCTTATTCCATAGAAAAGCCTTGACTTG
AGGTTAGATTTTTTTTATATTTTGTTTTGTGTTATTTTTTTCTTTAACATCCCTAAAATTTTCCTTACAT
GTTTTACTAGCCAGATTTTTCCTCCTCTCCTGACTACTCCCAGTCATAGCTGTCCCTCTTCTCTTATGGA
GATCCCTCGACCTGCAGCCCAAGCTTGGCGTAATCATGGTCATAGCTGTTTCCTGTGTGAAATTGTTATC
CGCTCACAATTCCACACAACATACGAGCCGGAAGCATAAAGTGTAAAGCCTGGGGTGCCTAATGAGTGAG
CTAACTCACATTAATTGCGTTGCGCTCACTGCCCGCTTTCCAGTCGGGAAACCTGTCGTGCCAGCGGATC
CGCATCTCAATTAGTCAGCAACCATAGTCCCGCCCCTAACTCCGCCCATCCCGCCCCTAACTCCGCCCAG
TTCCGCCCATTCTCCGCCCCATGGCTGACTAATTTTTTTTATTTATGCAGAGGCCGAGGCCGCCTCGGCC
TCTGAGCTATTCCAGAAGTAGTGAGGAGGCTTTTTTGGAGGCCTAGGCTTTTGCAAAAAGCTAACTTGTT
TATTGCAGCTTATAATGGTTACAAATAAAGCAATAGCATCACAAATTTCACAAATAAAGCATTTTTTTCA
CTGCATTCTAGTTGTGGTTTGTCCAAACTCATCAATGTATCTTATCATGTCTGGATCCGCTGCATTAATG
AATCGGCCAACGCGCGGGGAGAGGCGGTTTGCGTATTGGGCGCTCTTCCGCTTCCTCGCTCACTGACTCG
CTGCGCTCGGTCGTTCGGCTGCGGCGAGCGGTATCAGCTCACTCAAAGGCGGTAATACGGTTATCCACAG
AATCAGGGGATAACGCAGGAAAGAACATGTGAGCAAAAGGCCAGCAAAAGGCCAGGAACCGTAAAAAGGC
CGCGTTGCTGGCGTTTTTCCATAGGCTCCGCCCCCCTGACGAGCATCACAAAAATCGACGCTCAAGTCAG
AGGTGGCGAAACCCGACAGGACTATAAAGATACCAGGCGTTTCCCCCTGGAAGCTCCCTCGTGCGCTCTC
CTGTTCCGACCCTGCCGCTTACCGGATACCTGTCCGCCTTTCTCCCTTCGGGAAGCGTGGCGCTTTCTCA
TAGCTCACGCTGTAGGTATCTCAGTTCGGTGTAGGTCGTTCGCTCCAAGCTGGGCTGTGTGCACGAACCC
CCCGTTCAGCCCGACCGCTGCGCCTTATCCGGTAACTATCGTCTTGAGTCCAACCCGGTAAGACACGACT
TATCGCCACTGGCAGCAGCCACTGGTAACAGGATTAGCAGAGCGAGGTATGTAGGCGGTGCTACAGAGTT
CTTGAAGTGGTGGCCTAACTACGGCTACACTAGAAGAACAGTATTTGGTATCTGCGCTCTGCTGAAGCCA
GTTACCTTCGGAAAAAGAGTTGGTAGCTCTTGATCCGGCAAACAAACCACCGCTGGTAGCGGTGGTTTTT
TTGTTTGCAAGCAGCAGATTACGCGCAGAAAAAAAGGATCTCAAGAAGATCCTTTGATCTTTTCTACGGG
GTCTGACGCTCAGTGGAACGAAAACTCACGTTAAGGGATTTTGGTCATGAGATTATCAAAAAGGATCTTC
ACCTAGATCCTTTTAAATTAAAAATGAAGTTTTAAATCAATCTAAAGTATATATGAGTAAACTTGGTCTG
ACAGTTACCAATGCTTAATCAGTGAGGCACCTATCTCAGCGATCTGTCTATTTCGTTCATCCATAGTTGC
CTGACTCCCCGTCGTGTAGATAACTACGATACGGGAGGGCTTACCATCTGGCCCCAGTGCTGCAATGATA
CCGCGAGACCCACGCTCACCGGCTCCAGATTTATC
Features (pLannotate 1.2.2; 26 found; start..end, strand, type, name):
    691..795     -  promoter       AmpR promoter: bla
    826..844     +  enhancer       CMV enhancer (fragment): human cytomegalovirus immediate early enhancer
    861..1240    +  enhancer       CMV enhancer: human cytomegalovirus immediate early enhancer
   1242..1518    +  promoter       chicken β-actin promoter: No description available
   1519..2535    +  intron         chimeric intron: chimera between introns from chicken β-actin and rabbit β-globin
   2602..2982    +  CDS            HyPerRed (fragment): red fluorescent genetically encoded indicator for H2O2 ()
   2998..3732    +  CDS            cEGFP: cEGFP is a basic (constitutively fluorescent) green fluorescent protein published in 2008, derived from Aequorea victoria.
   3748..4029    +  CDS            HyPerRed (fragment): red fluorescent genetically encoded indicator for H2O2 ()
   4042..4749    +  CDS            mCherry: mCherry is a basic (constitutively fluorescent) red fluorescent protein published in 2004, derived from Discosoma sp.. It is reported to be a very rapidly-maturing monomer with low acid sensitivity.
   4798..4930    +  intron         chimeric intron: chimera between introns from human β-globin and immunoglobulin heavy chain genes
   4939..5527    +  misc_feature   WPRE: woodchuck hepatitis virus posttranscriptional regulatory element
   5531..5547    +  misc_feature   MCS (fragment): pUC18/19 multiple cloning site
   5560..5671    +  polyA_signal   bGH poly(A) signal: bovine growth hormone polyadenylation signal
   5767..5785    -  promoter       T3 promoter: promoter for bacteriophage T3 RNA polymerase
   5844..5918    +  CDS            HBB (fragment): HBB_PONPY - Experimental evidence at transcript level: Swiss-Prot protein existence level 2. Involved in oxygen transport from the lung to the various peripheral tissues. From Pongo pygmaeus (Bornean orangutan).
   5993..6048    +  polyA_signal   β-globin poly(A) signal: rabbit β-globin polyadenylation signal (Gil and Proudfoot, 1987)
   6433..6449    -  protein_bind   lac operator: The lac repressor binds to the lac operator to inhibit transcription in E. coli. This inhibition can be relieved by adding lactose or isopropyl-β-D-thiogalactopyranoside (IPTG). lac repressor encoded by lacI
   6457..6487    -  promoter       lac promoter: promoter for the E. coli lac operon
   6502..6523    -  protein_bind   CAP binding site: CAP binding activates transcription in the presence of cAMP. E. coli catabolite activator protein
   6536..6575    -  CDS            lacI (fragment): lac repressor; lacI; The lac repressor binds to the lac operator to inhibit transcription in E. coli. This inhibition can be relieved by adding lactose or isopropyl-β-D-thiogalactopyranoside (IPTG).
   6582..6604    +  promoter       SV40 promoter (fragment): SV40 enhancer and early promoter
   6628..6763    +  rep_origin     SV40 ori: SV40 origin of replication
   6783..6917    +  polyA_signal   SV40 poly(A) signal: SV40 polyadenylation signal
   6919..6973    -  CDS            lacI (fragment): lac repressor; lacI; The lac repressor binds to the lac operator to inhibit transcription in E. coli. This inhibition can be relieved by adding lactose or isopropyl-β-D-thiogalactopyranoside (IPTG).
   7156..7744    -  rep_origin     ori: high-copy-number ColE1/pMB1/pBR322/pUC origin of replication
   7915..690     -  CDS            AmpR (across the origin): β-lactamase; bla; confers resistance to ampicillin, carbenicillin, and related antibiotics
