[The description below was written by a language model from this plasmid's Addgene catalogue record and pLannotate feature annotations shown in this document.]
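Description:
pC3.1_CAG_oROS-Gr is a mammalian expression plasmid of about 8.1 kb, catalogued as built on a pcDNA3.1 backbone by Gibson assembly, that expresses the genetically encoded, ratiometric hydrogen peroxide sensor oROS-Gr. It is maintained in E. coli at high copy through a ColE1/pUC-type origin and is selected with ampicillin via the β-lactamase gene. No mammalian drug-selection cassette is annotated. Only an SV40 origin with a promoter fragment and an SV40 polyadenylation signal are present, so the plasmid appears suited mainly to transient transfection. Remnants of lac regulatory elements and a T3 promoter are cloning-vector residue.

Expression is driven by the CAG promoter, annotated here as its three parts: the CMV immediate-early enhancer, the chicken β-actin promoter and the chimeric β-actin/β-globin intron, which together give strong, broad expression in mammalian cells. The annotated coding region consists of two segments matching the peroxide-sensing portion of HyPerRed. This is consistent with a bacterial OxyR-type sensing domain, which fits the record's E. coli species entry, although the record does not name the domain. These segments flank a GFP-family sequence annotated as cEGFP, and mCherry follows downstream. This layout suggests a green reporter inserted into the sensing domain that responds to H2O2, with mCherry as a peroxide-insensitive red reference, so that the green-to-red ratio normalises for expression level; the record itself only states that the sensor is ratiometric.

Downstream lie a small chimeric intron, a WPRE to enhance transcript stability and expression, and a bGH polyadenylation signal, followed by a rabbit β-globin poly(A) region. The construct is intended for real-time imaging of H2O2 dynamics in mammalian cells.
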