Addgene plasmid #216113: pC3.1_CAG_oROS-Gr
Purpose: Expresses the genetically encoded, ratiometric hydrogen peroxide sensor oROS-Gr in mamalian cells.
Depositing lab: Andre Berndt. Depositing organization: University of Washington. Publication: Structure-guided engineering of a fast genetically encoded sensor for real-time H(2)O(2) monitoring. Lee JD, Won W, Kimball K, Wang Y, Yeboah F, Evitts KM, Neiswanger C, Schattauer S, Rappleye M, Bremner SB, Chun C, Smith N, Mack DL, Young JE, Lee CJ, Chavkin C, Berndt A. bioRxiv [Preprint]. 2024 Feb 4:2024.01.31.578117. doi: 10.1101/2024.01.31.578117. PubMed 38352381.
Backbone
  Vector backbone: pCDNA3.1
  Vector type: Mammalian Expression
Growth in bacteria
  Bacterial resistance: Ampicillin, 100 μg/mL
  Growth temperature: 37°C
  Growth strain: DH5alpha
  Copy number: High Copy
Gene/Insert
  Gene/Insert name: CAG_oROS-Gr
  Species: E.Coli
  Promoter: CAG
  Cloning method: Gibson Cloning
  Sequencing primers: 5′ atgaagacgatcatcgccctgagc
Terms and licenses: Academic/Nonprofit Terms; Industry Terms: Not Available to Industry
Depositor comments: Please visit https://pubmed.ncbi.nlm.nih.gov/38352381/ for bioRxiv preprint.
How to cite: pC3.1_CAG_oROS-Gr was a gift from Andre Berndt (Addgene plasmid # 216113 ; http://n2t.net/addgene:216113 ; RRID:Addgene_216113)
